>Addgene plasmid #191370 | pHAGE-Halo-tDeg | addgene full sequence | sequence record 375410 | Addgene NGS Result
TGGAAGGGCTAATTCACTCCCAAAGAAGACAAGATATCCTTGATCTGTGGATCTACCACACACAAGGCTA
CTTCCCTGATTAGCAGAACTACACACCAGGGCCAGGGGTCAGATATCCACTGACCTTTGGATGGTGCTAC
AAGCTAGTACCAGTTGAGCCAGATAAGGTAGAAGAGGCCAATAAAGGAGAGAACACCAGCTTGTTACACC
CTGTGAGCCTGCATGGGATGGATGACCCGGAGAGAGAAGTGTTAGAGTGGAGGTTTGACAGCCGCCTAGC
ATTTCATCACGTGGCCCGAGAGCTGCATCCGGAGTACTTCAAGAACTGCTGATATCGAGCTTGCTACAAG
GGACTTTCCGCTGGGGACTTTCCAGGGAGGCGTGGCCTGGGCGGGACTGGGGAGTGGCGAGCCCTCAGAT
CCTGCATATAAGCAGCTGCTTTTTGCCTGTACTGGGTCTCTCTGGTTAGACCAGATCTGAGCCTGGGAGC
TCTCTGGCTAACTAGGGAACCCACTGCTTAAGCCTCAATAAAGCTTGCCTTGAGTGCTTCAAGTAGTGTG
TGCCCGTCTGTTGTGTGACTCTGGTAACTAGAGATCCCTCAGACCCTTTTAGTCAGTGTGGAAAATCTCT
AGCAGTGGCGCCCGAACAGGGACTTGAAAGCGAAAGGGAAACCAGAGGAGCTCTCTCGACGCAGGACTCG
GCTTGCTGAAGCGCGCACGGCAAGAGGCGAGGGGCGGCGACTGGTGAGTACGCCAAAAATTTTGACTAGC
GGAGGCTAGAAGGAGAGAGATGGGTGCGAGAGCGTCAGTATTAAGCGGGGGAGAATTAGATCGCGATGGG
AAAAAATTCGGTTAAGGCCAGGGGGAAAGAAAAAATATAAATTAAAACATATAGTATGGGCAAGCAGGGA
GCTAGAACGATTCGCAGTTAATCCTGGCCTGTTAGAAACATCAGAAGGCTGTAGACAAATACTGGGACAG
CTACAACCATCCCTTCAGACAGGATCAGAAGAACTTAGATCATTATATAATACAGTAGCAACCCTCTATT
GTGTGCATCAAAGGATAGAGATAAAAGACACCAAGGAAGCTTTAGACAAGATAGAGGAAGAGCAAAACAA
AAGTAAGACCACCGCACAGCAAGCGGCCGGCCGCTGATCTTCAGACCTGGAGGAGGAGATATGAGGGACA
ATTGGAGAAGTGAATTATATAAATATAAAGTAGTAAAAATTGAACCATTAGGAGTAGCACCCACCAAGGC
AAAGAGAAGAGTGGTGCAGAGAGAAAAAAGAGCAGTGGGAATAGGAGCTTTGTTCCTTGGGTTCTTGGGA
GCAGCAGGAAGCACTATGGGCGCAGCGTCAATGACGCTGACGGTACAGGCCAGACAATTATTGTCTGGTA
TAGTGCAGCAGCAGAACAATTTGCTGAGGGCTATTGAGGCGCAACAGCATCTGTTGCAACTCACAGTCTG
GGGCATCAAGCAGCTCCAGGCAAGAATCCTGGCTGTGGAAAGATACCTAAAGGATCAACAGCTCCTGGGG
ATTTGGGGTTGCTCTGGAAAACTCATTTGCACCACTGCTGTGCCTTGGAATGCTAGTTGGAGTAATAAAT
CTCTGGAACAGATTTGGAATCACACGACCTGGATGGAGTGGGACAGAGAAATTAACAATTACACAAGCTT
AATACACTCCTTAATTGAAGAATCGCAAAACCAGCAAGAAAAGAATGAACAAGAATTATTGGAATTAGAT
AAATGGGCAAGTTTGTGGAATTGGTTTAACATAACAAATTGGCTGTGGTATATAAAATTATTCATAATGA
TAGTAGGAGGCTTGGTAGGTTTAAGAATAGTTTTTGCTGTACTTTCTATAGTGAATAGAGTTAGGCAGGG
ATATTCACCATTATCGTTTCAGACCCACCTCCCAACCCCGAGGGGACCCGACAGGCCCGAAGGAATAGAA
GAAGAAGGTGGAGAGAGAGACAGAGACAGATCCATTCGATTAGTGAACGGATCTCGACGGTATCGCCGAA
TTGACAAATGGCAGTATTCATCCACAATTTTAAAAGAAAAGGGGGGATTGGGGGGTACAGTGCAGGGGAA
AGAATAGTAGACATAATAGCAACAGACATACAAACTAAAGAATTACAAAAACAAATTACAAAAATTCAAA
ATTTTCGGGTTTATTACAGGGACAGCAGAGATCCAGTTTGGACTAGCGATGCTAGCTGATGCGGGCCCTT
CGAGTGGCTCCGGTGCCCGTCAGTGGGCAGAGCGCACATCGCCCACAGTCCCCGAGAAGTTGGGGGGAGG
GGTCGGCAATTGAACCGGTGCCTAGAGAAGGTGGCGCGGGGTAAACTGGGAAAGTGATGTCGTGTACTGG
CTCCGCCTTTTTCCCGAGGGTGGGGGAGAACCGTATATAAGTGCAGTAGTCGCCGTGAACGTTCTTTTTC
GCAACGGGTTTGCCGCCAGAACACAGGTGTCGTGACGCGGTTCCGGTTAAGGTGAACGCGTGACTAGTGG
ATGGGATCCGAAATCGGTACTGGCTTTCCATTCGACCCCCATTATGTGGAAGTCCTGGGCGAGCGCATGC
ACTACGTCGATGTTGGTCCGCGCGATGGCACCCCTGTGCTGTTCCTGCACGGTAACCCGACCTCCTCCTA
CGTGTGGCGCAACATCATCCCGCATGTTGCACCGACCCATCGCTGCATTGCTCCAGACCTGATCGGTATG
GGCAAATCCGACAAACCAGACCTGGGTTATTTCTTCGACGACCACGTCCGCTTCATGGATGCCTTCATCG
AAGCCCTGGGTCTGGAAGAGGTCGTCCTGGTCATTCACGACTGGGGCTCCGCTCTGGGTTTCCACTGGGC
CAAGCGCAATCCAGAGCGCGTCAAAGGTATTGCATTTATGGAGTTCATCCGCCCTATCCCGACCTGGGAC
GAATGGCCAGAATTTGCCCGCGAGACCTTCCAGGCCTTCCGCACCACCGACGTCGGCCGCAAGCTGATCA
TCGATCAGAACGTTTTTATCGAGGGTACGCTGCCGATGGGTGTCGTCCGCCCGCTGACTGAAGTCGAGAT
GGACCATTACCGCGAGCCGTTCCTGAATCCTGTTGACCGCGAGCCACTGTGGCGCTTCCCAAACGAGCTG
CCAATCGCCGGTGAGCCAGCGAACATCGTCGCGCTGGTCGAAGAATACATGGACTGGCTGCACCAGTCCC
CTGTCCCGAAGCTGCTGTTCTGGGGCACCCCAGGCGTTCTGATCCCACCGGCCGAAGCCGCTCGCCTGGC
CAAAAGCCTGCCTAACTGCAAGGCTGTGGACATCGGCCCGGGTCTGAATCTGCTGCAAGAAGACAACCCG
GACCTGATCGGCAGCGAGATCGCGCGCTGGCTGTCTACTCTGGAGATTTCCGGTCTCGAGCCAAAGAAAA
AGCGGAAAGTGAGCGGACCTAGACCAAGAGGAACCAGAGGTAAGGGAAGAAGGATTCGGCGCAGGGGGTA
ATCAACCTCTGGATTACAAAATTTGTGAAAGATTGACTGGTATTCTTAACTATGTTGCTCCTTTTACGCT
ATGTGGATACGCTGCTTTAATGCCTTTGTATCATGCTATTGCTTCCCGTATGGCTTTCATTTTCTCCTCC
TTGTATAAATCCTGGTTGCTGTCTCTTTATGAGGAGTTGTGGCCCGTTGTCAGGCAACGTGGCGTGGTGT
GCACTGTGTTTGCTGACGCAACCCCCACTGGTTGGGGCATTGCCACCACCTGTCAGCTCCTTTCCGGGAC
TTTCGCTTTCCCCCTCCCTATTGCCACGGCGGAACTCATCGCCGCCTGCCTTGCCCGCTGCTGGACAGGG
GCTCGGCTGTTGGGCACTGACAATTCCGTGGTGTTGTCGGGGAAATCATCGTCCTTTCCTTGGCTGCTCG
CCTGTGTTGCCACCTGGATTCTGCGCGGGACGTCCTTCTGCTACGTCCCTTCGGCCCTCAATCCAGCGGA
CCTTCCTTCCCGCGGCCTGCTGCCGGCTCTGCGGCCTCTTCCGCGTCTTCGCCTTCGCCCTCAGACGAGT
CGGATCTCCCTTTGGGCCGCCTCCCCGCCTGAGATCCTTTAAGACCAATGACTTACAAGGCAGCTGTAGA
TCTTAGCCACTTTTTAAAAGAAAAGGGGGGACTGGAAGGGCTAATTCACTCCCAACGAAGACAAGATCTG
CTTTTTGCTTGTACTGGGTCTCTCTGGTTAGACCAGATCTGAGCCTGGGAGCTCTCTGGCTAACTAGGGA
ACCCACTGCTTAAGCCTCAATAAAGCTTGCCTTGAGTGCTTCAAGTAGTGTGTGCCCGTCTGTTGTGTGA
CTCTGGTAACTAGAGATCCCTCAGACCCTTTTAGTCAGTGTGGAAAATCTCTAGCAGTAGTAGTTCATGT
CATCTTATTATTCAGTATTTATAACTTGCAAAGAAATGAATATCAGAGAGTGAGAGGCCCGGGTTAATTA
AGGAAAGGGCTAGATCATTCTTGAAGACGAAAGGGCCTCGTGATACGCCTATTTTTATAGGTTAATGTCA
TGATAATAATGGTTTCTTAGACGTCAGGTGGCACTTTTCGGGGAAATGTGCGCGGAACCCCTATTTGTTT
ATTTTTCTAAATACATTCAAATATGTATCCGCTCATGAGACAATAACCCTGATAAATGCTTCAATAATAT
TGAAAAAGGAAGAGTATGAGTATTCAACATTTCCGTGTCGCCCTTATTCCCTTTTTTGCGGCATTTTGCC
TTCCTGTTTTTGCTCACCCAGAAACGCTGGTGAAAGTAAAAGATGCTGAAGATCAGTTGGGTGCACGAGT
GGGTTACATCGAACTGGATCTCAACAGCGGTAAGATCCTTGAGAGTTTTCGCCCCGAAGAACGTTTTCCA
ATGATGAGCACTTTTAAAGTTCTGCTATGTGGCGCGGTATTATCCCGTGTTGACGCCGGGCAAGAGCAAC
TCGGTCGCCGCATACACTATTCTCAGAATGACTTGGTTGAGTACTCACCAGTCACAGAAAAGCATCTTAC
GGATGGCATGACAGTAAGAGAATTATGCAGTGCTGCCATAACCATGAGTGATAACACTGCGGCCAACTTA
CTTCTGACAACGATCGGAGGACCGAAGGAGCTAACCGCTTTTTTGCACAACATGGGGGATCATGTAACTC
GCCTTGATCGTTGGGAACCGGAGCTGAATGAAGCCATACCAAACGACGAGCGTGACACCACGATGCCTGT
AGCAATGGCAACAACGTTGCGCAAACTATTAACTGGCGAACTACTTACTCTAGCTTCCCGGCAACAATTA
ATAGACTGGATGGAGGCGGATAAAGTTGCAGGACCACTTCTGCGCTCGGCCCTTCCGGCTGGCTGGTTTA
TTGCTGATAAATCTGGAGCCGGTGAGCGTGGGTCTCGCGGTATCATTGCAGCACTGGGGCCAGATGGTAA
GCCCTCCCGTATCGTAGTTATCTACACGACGGGGAGTCAGGCAACTATGGATGAACGAAATAGACAGATC
GCTGAGATAGGTGCCTCACTGATTAAGCATTGGTAACTGTCAGACCAAGTTTACTCATATATACTTTAGA
TTGATTTAAAACTTCATTTTTAATTTAAAAGGATCTAGGTGAAGATCCTTTTTGATAATCTCATGACCAA
AATCCCTTAACGTGAGTTTTCGTTCCACTGAGCGTCAGACCCCGTAGAAAAGATCAAAGGATCTTCTTGA
GATCCTTTTTTTCTGCGCGTAATCTGCTGCTTGCAAACAAAAAAACCACCGCTACCAGCGGTGGTTTGTT
TGCCGGATCAAGAGCTACCAACTCTTTTTCCGAAGGTAACTGGCTTCAGCAGAGCGCAGATACCAAATAC
TGTTCTTCTAGTGTAGCCGTAGTTAGGCCACCACTTCAAGAACTCTGTAGCACCGCCTACATACCTCGCT
CTGCTAATCCTGTTACCAGTGGCTGCTGCCAGTGGCGATAAGTCGTGTCTTACCGGGTTGGACTCAAGAC
GATAGTTACCGGATAAGGCGCAGCGGTCGGGCTGAACGGGGGGTTCGTGCACACAGCCCAGCTTGGAGCG
AACGACCTACACCGAACTGAGATACCTACAGCGTGAGCTATGAGAAAGCGCCACGCTTCCCGAAGGGAGA
AAGGCGGACAGGTATCCGGTAAGCGGCAGGGTCGGAACAGGAGAGCGCACGAGGGAGCTTCCAGGGGGAA
ACGCCTGGTATCTTTATAGTCCTGTCGGGTTTCGCCACCTCTGACTTGAGCGTCGATTTTTGTGATGCTC
GTCAGGGGGGCGGAGCCTATGGAAAAACGCCAGCAACGCGGCCTTTTTACGGTTCCTGGCCTTTTGCTGG
CCTTTTGCTCACATGTTCTTTCCTGCGTTATCCCCTGATTCTGTGGATAACCGTATTACCGCCTTTGAGT
GAGCTGATACCGCTCGCCGCAGCCGAACGACCGAGCGCAGCGAGTCAGTGAGCGAGGAAGCGGAAGAGCG
CCCAATACGCAAACCGCCTCTCCCCGCGCGTTGGCCGATTCATTAATGCAGCAAGCTCATGGCTGACTAA
TTTTTTTTATTTATGCAGAGGCCGAGGCCGCCTCGGCCTCTGAGCTATTCCAGAAGTAGTGAGGAGGCTT
TTTTGGAGGCCTAGGCTTTTGCAAAAAGCTCCCCGTGGCACGACAGGTTTCCCGACTGGAAAGCGGGCAG
TGAGCGCAACGCAATTAATGTGAGTTAGCTCACTCATTAGGCACCCCAGGCTTTACACTTTATGCTTCCG
GCTCGTATGTTGTGTGGAATTGTGAGCGGATAACAATTTCACACAGGAAACAGCTATGACATGATTACGA
ATTTCACAAATAAAGCATTTTTTTCACTGCATTCTAGTTGTGGTTTGTCCAAACTCATCAATGTATCTTA
TCATGTCTGGATCAACTGGATAACTCAAGCTAACCAAAATCATCCCAAACTTCCCACCCCATACCCTATT
ACCACTGCCAATTACCTGTGGTTTCATTTACTCTAAACCTGTGATTCCTCTGAATTATTTTCATTTTAAA
GAAATTGTATTTGTTAAATATGTACTACAAACTTAGTAGT
Features (pLannotate 1.2.2; 22 found; start..end, strand, type, name):
    377..634     +  LTR            5' LTR (truncated): truncated 5' long terminal repeat (LTR) from HIV-1
    681..806     +  misc_feature   HIV-1 Ψ: packaging signal of human immunodeficiency virus type 1
    790..1128    +  CDS            HIV-1 gag (fragment): gag protein from human immunodeficiency virus 1; gag
   1303..1536    +  misc_feature   RRE: The Rev response element (RRE) of HIV-1 allows for Rev-dependent mRNA export from the nucleus to the cytoplasm.
   1913..2013    +  CDS            Rev (fragment): human immunodeficiency virus 1 (HIV-1) Rev protein; rev; enhances nuclear export of unspliced and incompletely spliced viral mRNAs
   2058..2175    +  misc_feature   cPPT/CTS: central polypurine tract and central termination sequence of HIV-1
   2265..2476    +  promoter       EF-1α core promoter: core promoter for human elongation factor EF-1α
   2530..3413    +  CDS            HaloTag® (fragment): modified bacterial dehalogenase that forms covalent bonds with chloroalkane derivatives
   3500..4088    +  misc_feature   WPRE: woodchuck hepatitis virus posttranscriptional regulatory element
   4096..4161    +  CDS            nef (fragment): NEF_HV1Z2 - Experimental evidence at protein level: Swiss-Prot protein existence level 1. Extracellular Nef protein targets CD4(+) T-lymphocytes for apoptosis by interacting with CXCR4 surface receptors. From Human immunodeficiency virus type 1 group M subtype D (isolate Z2/CDC-Z34) (HIV-1).
   4163..4396    +  LTR            3' LTR (ΔU3): self-inactivating 3' long terminal repeat (LTR) from HIV-1
   4601..4705    +  promoter       AmpR promoter: bla
   4706..5566    +  CDS            AmpR: β-lactamase; bla; confers resistance to ampicillin, carbenicillin, and related antibiotics
   5737..6325    +  rep_origin     ori: high-copy-number ColE1/pMB1/pBR322/pUC origin of replication
   6508..6562    +  CDS            lacI (fragment): lac repressor; lacI; The lac repressor binds to the lac operator to inhibit transcription in E. coli. This inhibition can be relieved by adding lactose or isopropyl-β-D-thiogalactopyranoside (IPTG).
   6568..6661    +  rep_origin     SV40 ori (fragment): SV40 origin of replication
   6686..6723    +  CDS            lacI (fragment): lac repressor; lacI; The lac repressor binds to the lac operator to inhibit transcription in E. coli. This inhibition can be relieved by adding lactose or isopropyl-β-D-thiogalactopyranoside (IPTG).
   6736..6757    +  protein_bind   CAP binding site: CAP binding activates transcription in the presence of cAMP. E. coli catabolite activator protein
   6772..6802    +  promoter       lac promoter: promoter for the E. coli lac operon
   6810..6826    +  protein_bind   lac operator: The lac repressor binds to the lac operator to inhibit transcription in E. coli. This inhibition can be relieved by adding lactose or isopropyl-β-D-thiogalactopyranoside (IPTG). lac repressor encoded by lacI
   6860..6943    +  polyA_signal   SV40 poly(A) signal (fragment): SV40 polyadenylation signal
   7110..329     +  CDS            nef (fragment) (across the origin): NEF_HV1BR - Experimental evidence at protein level: Swiss-Prot protein existence level 1. Extracellular Nef protein targets CD4(+) T-lymphocytes for apoptosis by interacting with CXCR4 surface receptors (PubMed:14990729). From Human immunodeficiency virus type 1 group M subtype B (isolate BRU/LAI) (HIV-1).
