[The description below was written by a language model from this plasmid's Addgene catalogue record and pLannotate feature annotations shown in this document.]
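Description:
pHAGE-Halo-tDeg is a 7,110-nt HIV-1-derived, self-inactivating lentiviral transfer plasmid built on the pHAGE backbone and catalogued as a mammalian expression vector for overexpressing Halo-tDeg in human cells. It is propagated in E. coli through a high-copy ColE1/pUC-type origin and selected with ampicillin via the β-lactamase gene and its promoter. The bacterial portion also carries small remnants of lac regulatory sequences, SV40 origin and SV40 poly(A) fragments, which appear to be backbone leftovers rather than functional modules. No mammalian selection marker is annotated.

The lentiviral cassette runs from a truncated 5' LTR through the Ψ packaging signal (extending into a gag fragment), the Rev response element for Rev-dependent export of the genomic RNA, and the cPPT/CTS, which aids nuclear import of the reverse-transcribed genome. It ends in a ΔU3 3' LTR that inactivates LTR promoter activity after integration. Internally, an EF-1α core promoter drives the synthetic insert, in which HaloTag, a modified dehalogenase that covalently binds chloroalkane ligands such as fluorescent dyes, sits at the N terminus of tDeg. The feature table annotates only the HaloTag portion, so tDeg presumably lies in the short unannotated stretch between HaloTag and the downstream WPRE, which enhances transcript expression. In general, tDeg is a Tat-derived degron that destabilises its fusion partner unless bound by a cognate RNA aptamer, though the record does not describe this. The associated publication concerns multi-colour RNA imaging with CRISPR-Cas13b systems in living cells, which suggests the construct serves as a dye-labelable reporter for such imaging, delivered by transfection or by packaged lentivirus.
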