Addgene plasmid #191370: pHAGE-Halo-tDeg
Purpose: Overexpression of Halo-tDeg in human cells
Depositing lab: Ling-Ling Chen. Depositing organization: CAS Center for Excellence in Molecular Cell Science. Publication: Multi-color RNA imaging with CRISPR-Cas13b systems in living cells. Yang LZ, Gao BQ, Huang Y, Wang Y, Yang L, Chen LL. Cell Insight. 2022 Jun 15;1(4):100044. doi: 10.1016/j.cellin.2022.100044. eCollection 2022 Aug. PubMed 37192858.
Backbone
  Vector backbone: pHAGE
  Vector type: Mammalian Expression
Growth in bacteria
  Bacterial resistance: Ampicillin, 100 μg/mL
  Growth temperature: 37°C
  Growth strain: NEB Stable
  Copy number: High Copy
Gene/Insert
  Gene/Insert name: Halo-tDeg
  Species: Synthetic
  Tag / fusion protein: Halo (N terminal on insert)
  Cloning method: Unknown
Terms and licenses: Academic/Nonprofit Terms; Industry Terms: Not Available to Industry
How to cite: pHAGE-Halo-tDeg was a gift from Ling-Ling Chen (Addgene plasmid # 191370 ; http://n2t.net/addgene:191370 ; RRID:Addgene_191370)
